>Addgene plasmid #120331 | pMOD3-mWasabi-nat | addgene full sequence | sequence record 232283 | Addgene NGS Result
TCGCGCGTTTCGGTGATGACGGTGAAAACCTCTGACACATGCAGCTCCCGGAGACGGTCACAGCTTGTCT
GTAAGCGGATGCCGGGAGCAGACAAGCCCGTCAGGGCGCGTCAGCGGGTGTTGGCGGGTGTCGGGGCTGG
CTTAACTATGCGGCATCAGAGCAGATTGTACTGAGAGTGCACCATATGCGGTGTGAAATACCGCACAGAT
GCGTAAGGAGAAAATACCGCATCAGGCGCCATTCGCCATTCAGGCTGCGCAACTGTTGGGAAGGGCGATC
GGTGCGGGCCTCTTCGCTATTACGACAGCTGTCTCTTATACACATCTCAACCATCATCGATGAATTTTCT
CGGGTGTTCTCGCATATTGGCTCGAATTCTAAGGAGGAAAAAAAATGGTGAGTAAAGGCGAAGAAACCAC
CATGGGCGTGATTAAACCAGATATGAAAATCAAGCTGAAAATGGAAGGTAATGTTAACGGCCATGCATTT
GTAATTGAAGGCGAGGGAGAGGGCAAGCCGTATGATGGTACGAATACGATCAATCTGGAGGTTAAGGAAG
GCGCGCCTTTACCCTTTTCCTATGATATCCTGACCACCGCCTTTTCGTATGGTAATCGCGCATTCACGAA
ATATCCGGACGATATCCCGAACTATTTCAAACAGAGCTTTCCGGAAGGTTATAGCTGGGAACGTACCATG
ACCTTCGAGGATAAGGGCATCGTGAAAGTGAAAAGCGATATTTCCATGGAAGAAGATTCTTTCATCTACG
AGATCCATCTGAAAGGCGAAAACTTCCCGCCAAACGGTCCAGTGATGCAGAAAGAGACGACGGGCTGGGA
TGCGAGCACGGAGCGTATGTATGTTCGCGACGGCGTGCTGAAGGGTGATGTCAAGATGAAACTCCTGCTG
GAAGGCGGTGGCCACCACCGTGTGGATTTCAAGACGATTTACCGCGCCAAGAAGGCGGTCAAACTGCCAG
ACTACCACTTTGTGGACCATCGTATTGAAATCCTTAATCATGATAAAGACTATAACAAAGTGACCGTATA
CGAGATTGCAGTGGCACGCAATTCCACGGACGGCATGGACGAACTTTACAAATAAGTCGACGGAGGACAG
TAATGGGTACGACCCTTGATGACACGGCTTATCGGTATCGCACCTCTGTCCCGGGTGACGCCGAAGCCAT
CGAAGCACTGGATGGGTCCTTCACCACCGACACCGTCTTCCGTGTCACCGCAACCGGTGACGGCTTCACC
CTGCGGGAGGTGCCGGTTGACCCGCCCCTGACCAAGGTGTTTCCGGACGACGAAAGCGATGACGAATCGG
ACGATGGTGAAGACGGTGATCCGGACTCCCGGACGTTCGTCGCGTATGGTGACGATGGCGACCTGGCAGG
CTTCGTGGTCGTCAGCTATAGCGGCTGGAACCGCCGTCTGACCGTCGAAGACATCGAAGTCGCACCAGAA
CACCGTGGTCACGGTGTCGGTCGTGCATTGATGGGTTTAGCAACGGAATTTGCCCGTGAACGTGGTGCAG
GTCACCTCTGGCTGGAAGTCACCAACGTCAACGCACCGGCGATCCACGCGTATCGTCGTATGGGGTTCAC
CCTCTGCGGCCTGGACACCGCCCTGTACGACGGCACGGCCAGCGATGGCGAACAGGCGCTCTACATGAGC
ATGCCCTGCCCGTAAAAGCTTTAAAAGCCTTATATATTCTTTTTTTTCTTATAAAACTTAAAACCTTAGA
GGCTATTTAAGTTGCTGATTTATATTAATTTTATTGTTCAAACATGAGAGCTTAGTACGTGAAACATGAG
AGCTTAGTACGTTAGCCATGAGAGCTTAGTACGTTAGCCATGAGGGTTTAGTTCGTTAAACATGAGAGCT
TAGTACGTTAAACATGAGAGCTTAGTACGTGAAACATGAGAGCTTAGTACGTACTATCAACAGGTTGAAC
TGCCAACGACTACGCACTAGCCAACAAGAGCTTCAGGGTTGAGATGTGTATAAGAGACAGCTGTCTTAAT
GAATCGGCCAACGCGCGGGGAGAGGCGGTTTGCGTATTGGGCGCTCTTCCGCTTCCTCGCTCACTGACTC
GCTGCGCTCGGTCGTTCGGCTGCGGCGAGCGGTATCAGCTCACTCAAAGGCGGTAATACGGTTATCCACA
GAATCAGGGGATAACGCAGGAAAGAACATGTGAGCAAAAGGCCAGCAAAAGGCCAGGAACCGTAAAAAGG
CCGCGTTGCTGGCGTTTTTCCATAGGCTCCGCCCCCCTGACGAGCATCACAAAAATCGACGCTCAAGTCA
GAGGTGGCGAAACCCGACAGGACTATAAAGATACCAGGCGTTTCCCCCTGGAAGCTCCCTCGTGCGCTCT
CCTGTTCCGACCCTGCCGCTTACCGGATACCTGTCCGCCTTTCTCCCTTCGGGAAGCGTGGCGCTTTCTC
ATAGCTCACGCTGTAGGTATCTCAGTTCGGTGTAGGTCGTTCGCTCCAAGCTGGGCTGTGTGCACGAACC
CCCCGTTCAGCCCGACCGCTGCGCCTTATCCGGTAACTATCGTCTTGAGTCCAACCCGGTAAGACACGAC
TTATCGCCACTGGCAGCAGCCACTGGTAACAGGATTAGCAGAGCGAGGTATGTAGGCGGTGCTACAGAGT
TCTTGAAGTGGTGGCCTAACTACGGCTACACTAGAAGAACAGTATTTGGTATCTGCGCTCTGCTGAAGCC
AGTTACCTTCGGAAAAAGAGTTGGTAGCTCTTGATCCGGCAAACAAACCACCGCTGGTAGCGGTGGTTTT
TTTGTTTGCAAGCAGCAGATTACGCGCAGAAAAAAAGGATCTCAAGAAGATCCTTTGATCTTTTCTACGG
GGTCTGACGCTCAGTGGAACGAAAACTCACGTTAAGGGATTTTGGTCATGAGATTATCAAAAAGGATCTT
CACCTAGATCCTTTTAAATTAAAAATGAAGTTTTAAATCAATCTAAAGTATATATGAGTAAACTTGGTCT
GACAGTTACCAATGCTTAATCAGTGAGGCACCTATCTCAGCGATCTGTCTATTTCGTTCATCCATAGTTG
CCTGACTCCCCGTCGTGTAGATAACTACGATACGGGAGGGCTTACCATCTGGCCCCAGTGCTGCAATGAT
ACCGCGAGACCCACGCTCACCGGCTCCAGATTTATCAGCAATAAACCAGCCAGCCGGAAGGGCCGAGCGC
AGAAGTGGTCCTGCAACTTTATCCGCCTCCATCCAGTCTATTAATTGTTGCCGGGAAGCTAGAGTAAGTA
GTTCGCCAGTTAATAGTTTGCGCAACGTTGTTGCCATTGCTACAGGCATCGTGGTGTCACGCTCGTCGTT
TGGTATGGCTTCATTCAGCTCCGGTTCCCAACGATCAAGGCGAGTTACATGATCCCCCATGTTGTGCAAA
AAAGCGGTTAGCTCCTTCGGTCCTCCGATCGTTGTCAGAAGTAAGTTGGCCGCAGTGTTATCACTCATGG
TTATGGCAGCACTGCATAATTCTCTTACTGTCATGCCATCCGTAAGATGCTTTTCTGTGACTGGTGAGTA
CTCAACCAAGTCATTCTGAGAATAGTGTATGCGGCGACCGAGTTGCTCTTGCCCGGCGTCAATACGGGAT
AATACCGCGCCACATAGCAGAACTTTAAAAGTGCTCATCATTGGAAAACGTTCTTCGGGGCGAAAACTCT
CAAGGATCTTACCGCTGTTGAGATCCAGTTCGATGTAACCCACTCGTGCACCCAACTGATCTTCAGCATC
TTTTACTTTCACCAGCGTTTCTGGGTGAGCAAAAACAGGAAGGCAAAATGCCGCAAAAAAGGGAATAAGG
GCGACACGGAAATGTTGAATACTCATACTCTTCCTTTTTCAATATTATTGAAGCATTTATCAGGGTTATT
GTCTCATGAGCGGATACATATTTGAATGTATTTAGAAAAATAAACAAATAGGGGTTCCGCGCACATTTCC
CCGAAAAGTGCCACCTGACGTCTAAGAAACCATTATTATCATGACATTAACCTATAAAAATAGGCGTATC
ACGAGGCCCTTTCGTC
Features (pLannotate 1.2.2; 12 found; start..end, strand, type, name):
    137..236     +  misc_feature   bom (fragment): basis of mobility region from pBR322
    242..311     -  CDS            lacZα (fragment): LacZα fragment of β-galactosidase; lacZ fragment
    309..327     +  misc_feature   Tn5 ME: hyperactive mosaic end for Tn5 transposase recognition (Reznikoff et al., 2004)
    395..1102    +  CDS            mWasabi: mWasabi is a basic (constitutively fluorescent) green fluorescent protein published in 2008, derived from Clavularia sp.. It has high acid sensitivity.
   1129..1692    +  CDS            sta: STA_STRLA - Experimental evidence at protein level: Swiss-Prot protein existence level 1. Involved in resistance to streptothricin, a broad-spectrum antibiotic produced by streptomycetes. Detoxifies streptothricin via acetylation of the beta amino group of the first beta-lysyl moiety of streptothricin. From Streptomyces lavendulae.
   1693..1963    -  rep_origin     R6K γ ori (fragment): γ replication origin from E. coli plasmid R6K; requires the R6K initiator protein pi for replication
   2002..2020    -  misc_feature   Tn5 ME: hyperactive mosaic end for Tn5 transposase recognition (Reznikoff et al., 2004)
   2026..2074    -  CDS            lacI (fragment): lac repressor; lacI; The lac repressor binds to the lac operator to inhibit transcription in E. coli. This inhibition can be relieved by adding lactose or isopropyl-β-D-thiogalactopyranoside (IPTG).
   2257..2845    -  rep_origin     ori: high-copy-number ColE1/pMB1/pBR322/pUC origin of replication
   3016..3876    -  CDS            AmpR: β-lactamase; bla; confers resistance to ampicillin, carbenicillin, and related antibiotics
   3877..3981    -  promoter       AmpR promoter: bla
   4076..35      +  CDS            rop (fragment) (across the origin): Rop protein, which maintains plasmids at low copy number; rop
