>Addgene plasmid #120331 | pMOD3-mWasabi-nat | depositor full sequence | sequence record 232284 | pMOD3-mWasabi-nat
TCGCGCGTTTCGGTGATGACGGTGAAAACCTCTGACACATGCAGCTCCCGGAGACGGTCACAGCTTGTCT
GTAAGCGGATGCCGGGAGCAGACAAGCCCGTCAGGGCGCGTCAGCGGGTGTTGGCGGGTGTCGGGGCTGG
CTTAACTATGCGGCATCAGAGCAGATTGTACTGAGAGTGCACCATATGCGGTGTGAAATACCGCACAGAT
GCGTAAGGAGAAAATACCGCATCAGGCGCCATTCGCCATTCAGGCTGCGCAACTGTTGGGAAGGGCGATC
GGTGCGGGCCTCTTCGCTATTACGACAGCTGTCTCTTATACACATCTCAACCATCATCGATGAATTTTCT
CGGGTGTTCTCGCATATTGGCTCGAATTCTAAGGAGGAAAAAAAATGGTGAGTAAAGGCGAAGAAACCAC
CATGGGCGTGATTAAACCAGATATGAAAATCAAGCTGAAAATGGAAGGTAATGTTAACGGCCATGCATTT
GTAATTGAAGGCGAGGGAGAGGGCAAGCCGTATGATGGTACGAATACGATCAATCTGGAGGTTAAGGAAG
GCGCGCCTTTACCCTTTTCCTATGATATCCTGACCACCGCCTTTTCGTATGGTAATCGCGCATTCACGAA
ATATCCGGACGATATCCCGAACTATTTCAAACAGAGCTTTCCGGAAGGTTATAGCTGGGAACGTACCATG
ACCTTCGAGGATAAGGGCATCGTGAAAGTGAAAAGCGATATTTCCATGGAAGAAGATTCTTTCATCTACG
AGATCCATCTGAAAGGCGAAAACTTCCCGCCAAACGGTCCAGTGATGCAGAAAGAGACGACGGGCTGGGA
TGCGAGCACGGAGCGTATGTATGTTCGCGACGGCGTGCTGAAGGGTGATGTCAAGATGAAACTCCTGCTG
GAAGGCGGTGGCCACCACCGTGTGGATTTCAAGACGATTTACCGCGCCAAGAAGGCGGTCAAACTGCCAG
ACTACCACTTTGTGGACCATCGTATTGAAATCCTTAATCATGATAAAGACTATAACAAAGTGACCGTATA
CGAGATTGCAGTGGCACGCAATTCCACGGACGGCATGGACGAACTTTACAAATAAGTCGACGGAGGACAG
TAATGGGTACGACCCTTGATGACACGGCTTATCGGTATCGCACCTCTGTCCCGGGTGACGCCGAAGCCAT
CGAAGCACTGGATGGGTCCTTCACCACCGACACCGTCTTCCGTGTCACCGCAACCGGTGACGGCTTCACC
CTGCGGGAGGTGCCGGTTGACCCGCCCCTGACCAAGGTGTTTCCGGACGACGAAAGCGATGACGAATCGG
ACGATGGTGAAGACGGTGATCCGGACTCCCGGACGTTCGTCGCGTATGGTGACGATGGCGACCTGGCAGG
CTTCGTGGTCGTCAGCTATAGCGGCTGGAACCGCCGTCTGACCGTCGAAGACATCGAAGTCGCACCAGAA
CACCGTGGTCACGGTGTCGGTCGTGCATTGATGGGTTTAGCAACGGAATTTGCCCGTGAACGTGGTGCAG
GTCACCTCTGGCTGGAAGTCACCAACGTCAACGCACCGGCGATCCACGCGTATCGTCGTATGGGGTTCAC
CCTCTGCGGCCTGGACACCGCCCTGTACGACGGCACGGCCAGCGATGGCGAACAGGCGCTCTACATGAGC
ATGCCCTGCCCGTAAAAGCTTTAAAAGCCTTATATATTCTTTTTTTTCTTATAAAACTTAAAACCTTAGA
GGCTATTTAAGTTGCTGATTTATATTAATTTTATTGTTCAAACATGAGAGCTTAGTACGTGAAACATGAG
AGCTTAGTACGTTAGCCATGAGAGCTTAGTACGTTAGCCATGAGGGTTTAGTTCGTTAAACATGAGAGCT
TAGTACGTTAAACATGAGAGCTTAGTACGTGAAACATGAGAGCTTAGTACGTACTATCAACAGGTTGAAC
TGCCAACGACTACGCACTAGCCAACAAGAGCTTCAGGGTTGAGATGTGTATAAGAGACAGCTGTCTTAAT
GAATCGGCCAACGCGCGGGGAGAGGCGGTTTGCGTATTGGGCGCTCTTCCGCTTCCTCGCTCACTGACTC
GCTGCGCTCGGTCGTTCGGCTGCGGCGAGCGGTATCAGCTCACTCAAAGGCGGTAATACGGTTATCCACA
GAATCAGGGGATAACGCAGGAAAGAACATGTGAGCAAAAGGCCAGCAAAAGGCCAGGAACCGTAAAAAGG
CCGCGTTGCTGGCGTTTTTCCATAGGCTCCGCCCCCCTGACGAGCATCACAAAAATCGACGCTCAAGTCA
GAGGTGGCGAAACCCGACAGGACTATAAAGATACCAGGCGTTTCCCCCTGGAAGCTCCCTCGTGCGCTCT
CCTGTTCCGACCCTGCCGCTTACCGGATACCTGTCCGCCTTTCTCCCTTCGGGAAGCGTGGCGCTTTCTC
ATAGCTCACGCTGTAGGTATCTCAGTTCGGTGTAGGTCGTTCGCTCCAAGCTGGGCTGTGTGCACGAACC
CCCCGTTCAGCCCGACCGCTGCGCCTTATCCGGTAACTATCGTCTTGAGTCCAACCCGGTAAGACACGAC
TTATCGCCACTGGCAGCAGCCACTGGTAACAGGATTAGCAGAGCGAGGTATGTAGGCGGTGCTACAGAGT
TCTTGAAGTGGTGGCCTAACTACGGCTACACTAGAAGGACAGTATTTGGTATCTGCGCTCTGCTGAAGCC
AGTTACCTTCGGAAAAAGAGTTGGTAGCTCTTGATCCGGCAAACAAACCACCGCTGGTAGCGGTGGTTTT
TTTGTTTGCAAGCAGCAGATTACGCGCAGAAAAAAAGGATCTCAAGAAGATCCTTTGATCTTTTCTACGG
GGTCTGACGCTCAGTGGAACGAAAACTCACGTTAAGGGATTTTGGTCATGAGATTATCAAAAAGGATCTT
CACCTAGATCCTTTTAAATTAAAAATGAAGTTTTAAATCAATCTAAAGTATATATGAGTAAACTTGGTCT
GACAGTTACCAATGCTTAATCAGTGAGGCACCTATCTCAGCGATCTGTCTATTTCGTTCATCCATAGTTG
CCTGACTCCCCGTCGTGTAGATAACTACGATACGGGAGGGCTTACCATCTGGCCCCAGTGCTGCAATGAT
ACCGCGAGACCCACGCTCACCGGCTCCAGATTTATCAGCAATAAACCAGCCAGCCGGAAGGGCCGAGCGC
AGAAGTGGTCCTGCAACTTTATCCGCCTCCATCCAGTCTATTAATTGTTGCCGGGAAGCTAGAGTAAGTA
GTTCGCCAGTTAATAGTTTGCGCAACGTTGTTGCCATTGCTACAGGCATCGTGGTGTCACGCTCGTCGTT
TGGTATGGCTTCATTCAGCTCCGGTTCCCAACGATCAAGGCGAGTTACATGATCCCCCATGTTGTGCAAA
AAAGCGGTTAGCTCCTTCGGTCCTCCGATCGTTGTCAGAAGTAAGTTGGCCGCAGTGTTATCACTCATGG
TTATGGCAGCACTGCATAATTCTCTTACTGTCATGCCATCCGTAAGATGCTTTTCTGTGACTGGTGAGTA
CTCAACCAAGTCATTCTGAGAATAGTGTATGCGGCGACCGAGTTGCTCTTGCCCGGCGTCAATACGGGAT
AATACCGCGCCACATAGCAGAACTTTAAAAGTGCTCATCATTGGAAAACGTTCTTCGGGGCGAAAACTCT
CAAGGATCTTACCGCTGTTGAGATCCAGTTCGATGTAACCCACTCGTGCACCCAACTGATCTTCAGCATC
TTTTACTTTCACCAGCGTTTCTGGGTGAGCAAAAACAGGAAGGCAAAATGCCGCAAAAAAGGGAATAAGG
GCGACACGGAAATGTTGAATACTCATACTCTTCCTTTTTCAATATTATTGAAGCATTTATCAGGGTTATT
GTCTCATGAGCGGATACATATTTGAATGTATTTAGAAAAATAAACAAATAGGGGTTCCGCGCACATTTCC
CCGAAAAGTGCCACCTGACGTCTAAGAAACCATTATTATCATGACATTAACCTATAAAAATAGGCGTATC
ACGAGGCCCTTTCGTC
Features (pLannotate 1.2.2; 12 found; start..end, strand, type, name):
    137..236     +  misc_feature   bom (fragment): basis of mobility region from pBR322
    242..311     -  CDS            lacZα (fragment): LacZα fragment of β-galactosidase; lacZ fragment
    309..327     +  misc_feature   Tn5 ME: hyperactive mosaic end for Tn5 transposase recognition (Reznikoff et al., 2004)
    395..1102    +  CDS            mWasabi: mWasabi is a basic (constitutively fluorescent) green fluorescent protein published in 2008, derived from Clavularia sp.. It has high acid sensitivity.
   1129..1692    +  CDS            sta: STA_STRLA - Experimental evidence at protein level: Swiss-Prot protein existence level 1. Involved in resistance to streptothricin, a broad-spectrum antibiotic produced by streptomycetes. Detoxifies streptothricin via acetylation of the beta amino group of the first beta-lysyl moiety of streptothricin. From Streptomyces lavendulae.
   1693..1963    -  rep_origin     R6K γ ori (fragment): γ replication origin from E. coli plasmid R6K; requires the R6K initiator protein pi for replication
   2002..2020    -  misc_feature   Tn5 ME: hyperactive mosaic end for Tn5 transposase recognition (Reznikoff et al., 2004)
   2026..2074    -  CDS            lacI (fragment): lac repressor; lacI; The lac repressor binds to the lac operator to inhibit transcription in E. coli. This inhibition can be relieved by adding lactose or isopropyl-β-D-thiogalactopyranoside (IPTG).
   2257..2845    -  rep_origin     ori: high-copy-number ColE1/pMB1/pBR322/pUC origin of replication
   3016..3876    -  CDS            AmpR: β-lactamase; bla; confers resistance to ampicillin, carbenicillin, and related antibiotics
   3877..3981    -  promoter       AmpR promoter: bla
   4076..35      +  CDS            rop (fragment) (across the origin): Rop protein, which maintains plasmids at low copy number; rop
