[The description below was written by a language model from this plasmid's Addgene catalogue record and pLannotate feature annotations shown in this document.]
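Description:
pMOD3-mWasabi-nat is a 4,076-nt bacterial plasmid built on the pMOD3 transposon-construction backbone and designed as a template for a Tn5-based fluorescent promoter trap. It is maintained in standard E. coli cloning strains through a high-copy ColE1/pUC-type origin and selected with ampicillin via the β-lactamase gene and its native promoter. Short remnants of bom, rop, lacZα and lacI are also annotated; these are fragments carried over from the vector and are not expected to be functional.

The working part of the construct lies between two hyperactive 19-bp Tn5 mosaic ends, which are the recognition sequences for Tn5 transposase and define the segment that can be mobilised into a target genome. Just inside the first mosaic end sits the coding sequence for mWasabi, a bright green monomeric fluorescent protein derived from Clavularia, which the record lists as having no promoter of its own. It is followed in the same orientation by a streptothricin acetyltransferase gene (sta/nat) that confers resistance to nourseothricin. No separate promoter for this marker is annotated. A fragment of the R6K γ origin, which depends on the pi initiator protein, also lies within the transposable segment. In pMOD3-type vectors this origin is generally intended to allow rescue cloning of insertion sites in pir-expressing hosts, although only a partial match is annotated here.

Because mWasabi lacks a promoter, fluorescence should appear only when the transposon lands downstream of an active chromosomal promoter in the correct orientation. Nourseothricin-resistant insertion mutants can therefore be screened for green fluorescence to identify active or condition-responsive promoters, or to obtain fluorescently labelled strains. The associated publication concerns intracellular replication of Brucella neotomae, which suggests use in that organism, though the record does not state the target species.
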