Addgene plasmid #120331: pMOD3-mWasabi-nat
Purpose: Bacterial mWasabi promoter trap
Depositing lab: James Kirby. Depositing organization: Beth Israel Deaconess Medical Center. Publication: Promotion and Rescue of Intracellular Brucella neotomae Replication during Coinfection with Legionella pneumophila. Kang YS, Kirby JE. Infect Immun. 2017 Apr 21;85(5). pii: e00991-16. doi: 10.1128/IAI.00991-16. Print 2017 May. PubMed 28264909.
Backbone
  Vector backbone: pMOD3
  Backbone manufacturer: Epicentre
  Vector type: Bacterial Expression
  Selectable markers: Nourseothricin
Growth in bacteria
  Bacterial resistance: Ampicillin, 100 μg/mL
  Growth temperature: 37°C
  Growth strain: NEB 5-alpha
  Copy number: High Copy
Gene/Insert
  Gene/Insert name: mWasabi
  Promoter: (None)
  Cloning method: Restriction Enzyme; 5′ cloning site EcoRI (unknown if destroyed); 3′ cloning site HindIII (unknown if destroyed)
Terms and licenses: Academic/Nonprofit Terms; Industry Terms: Not Available to Industry
How to cite: pMOD3-mWasabi-nat was a gift from James Kirby (Addgene plasmid # 120331 ; http://n2t.net/addgene:120331 ; RRID:Addgene_120331)
